>Addgene plasmid #40931 | pCMV5-Flag-EPLIN beta delta C term | addgene partial sequence | sequence record 56125 | CMV-F 5'-CGCAAATGGGCGGTAGGCGTG-3'
TAGCAGAGCTCGTTTAGTGAACCGTCAGAATTGCCACCATGGACTACAAGGACGACGATGACAAGAATTC
TGCAGGATCCAAGATGGAATCATCTCCATTTAATAGACGGCAATGGACCTCACTATCATTGAGGGTAACA
GCCAAAGAACTTTCTCTTGTCAACAAGAACAAGTCATCGGCTATTGTGGAAATATTCTCCAAGTACCAGA
AAGCAGCTGAAGAAACAAACATGGAGAAGAAGAGAAGTAACACCGAAAATCTCTCCCAGCACTTTAGAAA
GGGGACCCTGACTGTGTTAAAGAAGAAGTGGGAGAACCCAGGGCTGGGAGCAGAGTCTCACACAGACTCT
CTACGGAACAGCAGCACTGAGATTAGGCACAGAGCAGACCATCCTCCTGCTGAAGTGACAAGCCACGCTG
CTTCTGGAGCCAAAGCTGACCAAGAAGAACAAATCCACCCCAGATCTAGACTCAGGTCACCTCCTGAAGC
CCTCGTTCAGGGTCGATATCCCCACATCAAGGACGGTGAGGATCTTAAAGACCACTCAACAGAAAGTAAA
AAAATGGAAAATTGTCTAGGAGAATCCAGGCATGAAGTAGAAAAATCAGAAATCAGTGAAAACACAGATG
CTTCGGGCAAAATAGAGAAATATAATGTTCCGCTGAACAGGCTTAAGATGATGTTTGAGAAAGGTGAACC
AACTCAAACTAAGATTCTCCGGGCCCAAAGCCGAAGTGCAAGTGGAAGGAAGATCTCTGAAAACAGCTAT
TCTCTAGATGACCTGGAAATAGGCCCAGGTCAGTTGTCATCTTCTACATTTGACTCGGAGAAAAATGAGA
GTAGACGAAATCTGGAACTTCCACGCCTCTCAGAAACCTCTATAAAGGATCGAATGGCCAAGTACCAGGC
AGCTGTGTCCAAACAAAGCAGCTCAACCAACTATACAAATGAGCTGAAAGCCAGTGGTGGCGAAATCAAA
ATTCATAAAATGGAGC
