>Addgene plasmid #40931 | pCMV5-Flag-EPLIN beta delta C term | addgene partial sequence | sequence record 56584 | hGH-PA-R 5'-CCAGCTTGGTTCCCAATAGA-3'
CTTCCCAACTTGCCCCTTGCTCCATACCACCCCCCTCCACCCCATAATATTATAGAAGGACACCTAGTCA
GACAAAATGATGCAACTTAATTTTATTAGGACAAGGCTGGTGGGCACTGGAGTGGCAACTTCCAGGGCCA
GGAGAGGCACTGGGGAGGGGTCACAGGGATGCCACCCAAGCTTTAATCGATGTCGACTCATTCATCATAG
TTGCCCTTAGATTTAAAGAGTTGATTGAAGTGAGGCTTACAATAGATTCTTCCATGTAAAGATGCATATG
TTCCTAGACTGAGTTTGTTGTTGCAATAGGAGCAACGGAAGCAGCTGATGTGAAACACCTGCTGGTTGGC
CAAGAGACGCTCCATTGGATAGACTGTCTTCTGACATTCCACGCAGGTCTCTCTTGCAGGTGCCTGAAAC
TTCTTCATTGCTTTGGGAGGAGAACTTTCAGAAAGACTGGAGGCTCTGGAATCTGGACTTAGTGGCTTGG
GATGGACAGGCTGTTGAACCTCACTCTTAACCTGGGAGTCACGGGAGTCATCTTCGGCAGGGGTGGAACG
GACTGCCAGGCTATTCTCATTTGCAGAAATCTTTTCCCCTTCCTGATGGGTGATGCAGACCTCAGGACCT
GGGGGCACATTCTCCTTTTGCTCCATTTTATGAATTTTGATTTCGCCACCACTGGCTTTCAGCTCATTTG
TATAGTTGGTTGAGCTGCTTTGTTTGGACACAGCTGCCTGGTACTTGGCCATTCGATCCTTTATAGAGGT
TTCTGAGAGGCGTGGAAGTTCCAGATTTCGTCTACTCTCATTTTTCTCCGAGTCAAATGTAGAAGATGAC
AACTGACCTGGGCCTATTTCCAGGTCATCTAGAGAATAGCTGTTTTCAGAGATCTTCCTTCCACTTGCAC
TTCGGCTTTGGGCCCGGAGAATCTTAGTTTGAGTTGGTTCACCTTTCTCAAACATCATCT
