[The description below was written by a language model from this plasmid's Addgene catalogue record.]
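Description:
pCMV5-Flag-EPLIN beta delta C term is a mammalian expression plasmid built on the pCMV5-Flag backbone. It carries a truncated form of the human EPLIN beta isoform, the product of the LIMA1 gene (epithelial protein lost in neoplasm). The insert lacks the C-terminal region of the protein, although the record does not give the exact residues removed or the size of the remaining coding sequence. It was cloned by restriction digestion between BamHI at the 5′ end and SalI at the 3′ end, and both sites remain intact. This places the coding sequence in frame behind a Flag epitope supplied by the backbone, so the protein is made with an N-terminal Flag tag. The tag allows detection by immunoblotting or immunofluorescence and recovery by immunoprecipitation. The promoter is not listed explicitly, but the backbone name points to a CMV-type promoter, which is commonly used for strong constitutive expression in transfected mammalian cells. In bacteria the plasmid is selected with ampicillin. Its copy number is recorded as unknown, and no mammalian selection marker is stated.

The construct appears to be one of a set of EPLIN deletion mutants used to map which regions of the protein are needed for its function. The associated study reported that EPLIN's ability to suppress anchorage-independent growth of transformed NIH3T3 cells depends on its localization to the actin cytoskeleton. A Flag-tagged variant lacking the C terminus would therefore suit comparison with full-length EPLIN beta, for example in subcellular distribution, actin association and growth-suppressing activity after transfection. No feature table or sequence annotation accompanies the record, so details of backbone elements such as the origin of replication and the polyadenylation signal cannot be confirmed here.
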