Addgene plasmid #40931: pCMV5-Flag-EPLIN beta delta C term
Depositing lab: Elizabeth Luna & Scott Maul. Depositing organization: University of California, Los Angeles (UCLA). Publication: Inhibition of anchorage-independent growth of transformed NIH3T3 cells by epithelial protein lost in neoplasm (EPLIN) requires localization of EPLIN to actin cytoskeleton. Song Y, Maul RS, Gerbin CS, Chang DD. Mol Biol Cell. 2002 Apr;13(4):1408-16. 10.1091/mbc.01-08-0414 PubMed 11950948.
Backbone
  Vector backbone: pCMV5-Flag
  Vector type: Mammalian Expression
Growth in bacteria
  Bacterial resistance: Ampicillin, 100 μg/mL
  Growth temperature: 37°C
  Growth strain: JM109
  Copy number: Unknown
Gene/Insert
  Gene/Insert name: EPLIN beta
  Species: H. sapiens (human)
  Mutation: C terminus deleted
  Entrez Gene: LIMA1 (a.k.a. EPLIN, LDLCQ8, SREBP3)
  Tag / fusion protein: Flag (N terminal on backbone)
  Cloning method: Restriction Enzyme; 5′ cloning site BamHI (not destroyed); 3′ cloning site SalI (not destroyed)
  Sequencing primers: 5′ unknown; 3′ unknown
Resource information
  A portion of this plasmid was derived from a plasmid made by: Raymond S. Maul
Terms and licenses: Academic/Nonprofit Terms; Industry Terms: Not Available to Industry
How to cite: pCMV5-Flag-EPLIN beta delta C term was a gift from Elizabeth Luna & Scott Maul (Addgene plasmid # 40931 ; http://n2t.net/addgene:40931 ; RRID:Addgene_40931)
